Addgene plasmid #72318: pCH116
Purpose: (Empty Backbone) Pcin/lac-w reporter plasmid
Depositing lab: Matthew Bennett. Depositing organization: Rice University. Publication: SYNTHETIC BIOLOGY. Emergent genetic oscillations in a synthetic microbial consortium. Chen Y, Kim JK, Hirning AJ, Josic K, Bennett MR. Science. 2015 Aug 28;349(6251):986-9. doi: 10.1126/science.aaa3794. PubMed 26315440.
Backbone
  Vector backbone: PMB1+ROP
  Vector type: Bacterial Expression
  Promoter: Pcin/lac-w
Growth in bacteria
  Bacterial resistance: Kanamycin, 50 μg/mL
  Growth temperature: 37°C
  Growth strain: XL1 Blue
  Copy number: Low Copy
Gene/Insert
  Cloning method: Restriction Enzyme
Terms and licenses: Academic/Nonprofit Terms; Industry Terms: Not Available to Industry
Depositor comments: T203Y mutant from sfGFP
How to cite: pCH116 was a gift from Matthew Bennett (Addgene plasmid # 72318 ; http://n2t.net/addgene:72318 ; RRID:Addgene_72318)
