[The description below was written by a language model from this plasmid's Addgene catalogue record and pLannotate feature annotations shown in this document.]
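Description:
pCH116 is a 3,950 bp bacterial expression plasmid catalogued as an empty-backbone reporter for the hybrid Pcin/lac-w promoter. It is built on a pMB1 origin accompanied by the rop gene. Rop protein dampens replication of ColE1/pMB1-type origins, which fits the catalogue's low-copy designation even though the automated annotation labels the origin generically as high copy. A pBR322-derived bom (basis of mobility) region and a fragment of mbeC are also present as backbone remnants. Selection in E. coli is by kanamycin, through an aph(3')-Ia aminoglycoside phosphotransferase gene on the reverse strand.

The reporter is annotated as superfolder GFP, followed by the phage T7 early (T7Te) terminator. The depositor notes that it carries a T203Y substitution relative to sfGFP, a change that typically shifts GFP-family proteins toward yellow emission, although the record does not name the resulting variant. Upstream of the coding sequence lie several lac operator sites, including a fragment of the symmetric operator. These would make the promoter repressible by LacI and relievable by IPTG. The "cin" part of the promoter name suggests responsiveness to the Cin quorum-sensing system, but no cin-specific element is annotated and the record does not describe the promoter's architecture. The feature table also reports a Myc epitope tag and an N-MYC2 fragment between two operator regions. These are homology-based calls whose role is not explained, and they may be incidental matches.

The associated publication concerns emergent genetic oscillations in a synthetic microbial consortium. In that context, the plasmid is suited to reading out the activity of this dually regulated promoter by fluorescence.
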