Features (pLannotate 1.2.2; 13 found; start..end, strand, type, name):
     68..84      +  protein_bind   lac operator: The lac repressor binds to the lac operator to inhibit transcription in E. coli. This inhibition can be relieved by adding lactose or isopropyl-β-D-thiogalactopyranoside (IPTG). lac repressor encoded by lacI
    100..318     +  CDS            N-MYC2 (fragment): MYC2_MARMO - Protein inferred from homology: Swiss-Prot protein existence level 3. From Marmota monax (Woodchuck).
    286..315     +  CDS            Myc: Myc (human c-Myc proto-oncogene) epitope tag
    468..485     -  protein_bind   lac operator (symmetric) (fragment): The lac repressor binds to the lac operator to inhibit transcription in E. coli. This inhibition can be relieved by adding lactose or isopropyl-β-D-thiogalactopyranoside (IPTG). The symmetric lac operator was optimized for tight binding of lac repressor. lac repressor encoded by lacI
    500..516     +  protein_bind   lac operator: The lac repressor binds to the lac operator to inhibit transcription in E. coli. This inhibition can be relieved by adding lactose or isopropyl-β-D-thiogalactopyranoside (IPTG). lac repressor encoded by lacI
    601..1314    +  CDS            superfolder GFP: GFP variant that folds robustly even when fused to poorly folded proteins (Pédelacq et al., 2006)
   1466..1493    +  terminator     T7Te terminator: phage T7 early transcription terminator
   1576..1633    +  promoter       AmpR promoter (fragment): bla
   1642..2457    -  CDS            KanR: aminoglycoside phosphotransferase; aph(3')-Ia; confers resistance to kanamycin in bacteria or G418 (Geneticin®) in eukaryotes
   2579..3167    +  rep_origin     ori: high-copy-number ColE1/pMB1/pBR322/pUC origin of replication
   3353..3495    -  misc_feature   bom: basis of mobility region from pBR322
   3597..3788    -  CDS            rop: Rop protein, which maintains plasmids at low copy number; rop
   3829..3939    +  CDS            mbeC (fragment): MBEC_ECOLX - Experimental evidence at protein level: Swiss-Prot protein existence level 1. Required for efficient mobilization of ColE1 plasmid and is thus essential to promote the specific transfer of the plasmid during conjugation. Probably functions by inducing DNA bending, helping the MbeA relaxase to melt the DNA around the nic site and cleave the phosphodiester bond. Binds specifically double-stranded DNA (dsDNA) containing the ColE1 oriT but does not recognize the inverted repeat (IR). From Escherichia coli.
>Addgene plasmid #72318 | pCH116 | depositor full sequence | sequence record 131948 | pCH116 sequence 3950 bps
AGTGCGCTCGAGCTTCCCAACCTTACCAGAGGGCGCCCCAGCTGGCAATTCCGACGTCTGTGTGGAATTG
TGAGCGGATAACAATTTCACACAGGGCCCTCGGACACCGAGGAGAATGTCAAGAGGCGAACACACAACGT
CTTGGAGCGCCAGAGGAGGAACGAGCTAAAACGGAGCTTTTTTGCCCTGCGTGACCAGATCCCGGAGTTG
GAAAACAATGAAAAGGCCCCCAAGGTAGTTATCCTTAAAAAAGCCACAGCATACATCCTGTCCGTCCAAG
CAGAGGAGCAAAAGCTCATTTCTGAAGAGGACTTGTTGCGGAAACGACGAGAACAGTTGAAACACAAACT
TGAACAGCTACGGAACTCTTGTGCGTAAGGAAAAGTAAGGAAAACGATTCCTTCTAACAGAAATGTCCTG
AGCAATCACCTATGAACTGTCGAGGGGGCCTATCTGAGGGAATTTACTTGTGAGCGCTCACAATTGATAC
TGAGCACAATTGTGAGCGGATAACAATTGCATGCCACTTAAAAAGGAGATCAACAATGAAAGCAATTTTC
GTACTGAAACATCTTAATCATGCTAAGGAGAAATACTAGTATGCGTAAAGGCGAAGAGCTGTTCACTGGT
GTCGTCCCTATTCTGGTGGAACTGGATGGTGATGTCAACGGTCATAAGTTTTCCGTGCGTGGCGAGGGTG
AAGGTGACGCAACTAATGGTAAACTGACGCTGAAGTTCATCTGTACTACTGGTAAACTGCCGGTACCTTG
GCCGACTCTGGTAACGACGCTGACTTATGGTGTTCAGTGCTTTGCTCGTTATCCGGACCATATGAAGCAG
CATGACTTCTTCAAGTCCGCCATGCCGGAAGGCTATGTGCAGGAACGCACGATTTCCTTTAAGGATGACG
GCACGTACAAAACGCGTGCGGAAGTGAAATTTGAAGGCGATACCCTGGTAAACCGCATTGAGCTGAAAGG
CATTGACTTTAAAGAAGACGGCAATATCCTGGGCCATAAGCTGGAATACAATTTTAACAGCCACAATGTT
TACATCACCGCCGATAAACAAAAAAATGGCATTAAAGCGAATTTTAAAATTCGCCACAACGTGGAGGATG
GCAGCGTGCAGCTGGCTGATCACTACCAGCAAAACACTCCAATCGGTGATGGTCCTGTTCTGCTGCCAGA
CAATCACTATCTGAGCTACCAAAGCGTTCTGTCTAAAGATCCGAACGAGAAACGCGATCATATGGTTCTG
CTGGAGTTCGTAACCGCAGCGGGCATCACGCATGGTATGGATGAACTGTACAAATGATGAAGCTTCCCCT
ACGTGCTGCTGAAGTTGCCCGCAACAGAGAGTGGAACCAACCGGTGATACCACGATACTATGACTGAGAG
TCAACGCCATGAGCGGCCTCATTTCTTATTCTGAGTTACAACAGTCCGCACCGCTGTCTCACACTGGCTC
ACCTTCGGGTGGGCCTTTCTGCGTTTATATACTAGAGAGAGAATATAAAAAGCCAGATTATTAATCCGGC
TTTTTTATTATTTCCTAGCTAGCCGGGGAAATGTGCGCGGAACCCCTATTTGTTTATTTTTCTAAATACA
TTCAAATATGTATCCGCTCATGAATTAATTCTTAGAAAAACTCATCGAGCATCAAATGAAACTGCAATTT
ATTCATATCAGGATTATCAATACCATATTTTTGAAAAAGCCGTTTCTGTAATGAAGGAGAAAACTCACCG
AGGCAGTTCCATAGGATGGCAAGATCCTGGTATCGGTCTGCGATTCCGACTCGTCCAACATCAATACAAC
CTATTAATTTCCCCTCGTCAAAAATAAGGTTATCAAGTGAGAAATCACCATGAGTGACGACTGAATCCGG
TGAGAATGGCAAAAGTTTATGCATTTCTTTCCAGACTTGTTCAACAGGCCAGCCATTACGCTCGTCATCA
AAATCACTCGCATCAACCAAACCGTTATTCATTCGTGATTGCGCCTGAGCGAGACGAAATACGCGATCGC
TGTTAAAAGGACAATTACAAACAGGAATCGAATGCAACCGGCGCAGGAACACTGCCAGCGCATCAACAAT
ATTTTCACCTGAATCAGGATATTCTTCTAATACCTGGAATGCTGTTTTCCCGGGGATCGCAGTGGTGAGT
AACCATGCATCATCAGGAGTACGGATAAAATGCTTGATGGTCGGAAGAGGCATAAATTCCGTCAGCCAGT
TTAGTCTGACCATCTCATCTGTAACATCATTGGCAACGCTACCTTTGCCATGTTTCAGAAACAACTCTGG
CGCATCGGGCTTCCCATACAATCGATAGATTGTCGCACCTGATTGCCCGACATTATCGCGAGCCCATTTA
TACCCATATAAATCAGCATCCATGTTGGAATTTAATCGCGGCCTAGAGCAAGACGTTTCCCGTTGAATAT
GGCTCATAACACCCCTTGTATTACTGTTTATGTAAGCAGACAGTTTTATTGTTCATGACCAAAATCCCTT
AACGTGAGTTTTCGTTCCACTGAGCGTCAGACCCCGTAGAAAAGATCAAAGGATCTTCTTGAGATCCTTT
TTTTCTGCGCGTAATCTGCTGCTTGCAAACAAAAAAACCACCGCTACCAGCGGTGGTTTGTTTGCCGGAT
CAAGAGCTACCAACTCTTTTTCCGAAGGTAACTGGCTTCAGCAGAGCGCAGATACCAAATACTGTCCTTC
TAGTGTAGCCGTAGTTAGGCCACCACTTCAAGAACTCTGTAGCACCGCCTACATACCTCGCTCTGCTAAT
CCTGTTACCAGTGGCTGCTGCCAGTGGCGATAAGTCGTGTCTTACCGGGTTGGACTCAAGACGATAGTTA
CCGGATAAGGCGCAGCGGTCGGGCTGAACGGGGGGTTCGTGCACACAGCCCAGCTTGGAGCGAACGACCT
ACACCGAACTGAGATACCTACAGCGTGAGCTATGAGAAAGCGCCACGCTTCCCGAAGGGAGAAAGGCGGA
CAGGTATCCGGTAAGCGGCAGGGTCGGAACAGGAGAGCGCACGAGGGAGCTTCCAGGGGGAAACGCCTGG
TATCTTTATAGTCCTGTCGGGTTTCGCCACCTCTGACTTGAGCGTCGATTTTTGTGATGCTCGTCAGGGG
GGCGGAGCCTATGGAAAAACGCCAGCAACGCGGCCTTTTTACGGTTCCTGGCCTTTTGCTGGCCTTTTGC
TCACATGTTCTTTCCTGCGTTATCCCCTGATTCTGTGGATAACCGTATTACCGCCTTTGAGTGAGCTGAT
ACCGCTCGCCGCAGCCGAACGACCGAGCGCAGCGAGTCAGTGAGCGAGGAAGCGGAAGAGCGCCTGATGC
GGTATTTTCTCCTTACGCATCTGTGCGGTATTTCACACCGCATATATGGTGCACTCTCAGTACAATCTGC
TCTGATGCCGCATAGTTAAGCCAGTATACACTCCGCTATCGCTACGTGACTGGGTCATGGCTGCGCCCCG
ACACCCGCCAACACCCGCTGACGCGCCCTGACGGGCTTGTCTGCTCCCGGCATCCGCTTACAGACAAGCT
GTGACCGTCTCCGGGAGCTGCATGTGTCAGAGGTTTTCACCGTCATCACCGAAACGCGCGAGGCAGCTGC
GGTAAAGCTCATCAGCGTGGTCGTGAAGCGATTCACAGATGTCTGCCTGTTCATCCGCGTCCAGCTCGTT
GAGTTTCTCCAGAAGCGTTAATGTCTGGCTTCTGATAAAGCGGGCCATGTTAAGGGCGGTTTTTTCCTGT
TTGGTCACTGATGCCTCCGTGTAAGGGGGATTTCTGTTCATGGGGGTAATGATACCGATGAAACGAGAGA
GGATGCTCACGATACGGGTTACTGATGATGAACATGCCCGGTTACTGGAACGTTGTGAGGGTAAACAACT
GGCGGTATGGATGCGGCGGGACCAGAGCTC
