>Addgene plasmid #72318 | pCH116 | addgene partial sequence | sequence record 138621 | M13pUC-Rev 5'-AGCGGATAACAATTTCACACAGG-3'
CACACAACGTCTTGGAGCGCCAGAGGAGGAACGAGCTAAAACGGAGCTTTTTTGCCCTGCGTGACCAGAT
CCCGGAGTTGGAAAACAATGAAAAGGCCCCCAAGGTAGTTATCCTTAAAAAAGCCACAGCATACATCCTG
TCCGTCCAAGCAGAGGAGCAAAAGCTCATTTCTGAAGAGGACTTGTTGCGGAAACGACGAGAACAGTTGA
AACACAAACTTGAACAGCTACGGAACTCTTGTGCGTAAGGAAAAGTAAGGAAAACGATTCCTTCTAACAG
AAATGTCCTGAGCAATCACCTATGAACTGTCGAGGGGGCCTATCTGAGGGAATTTACTTGTGAGCGCTCA
CAATTGATACTGAGCACAATTGTGAGCGGATAACAATTGCATGCCACTTAAAAAGGAGATCAACAATGAA
AGCAATTTTCGTACTGAAACATCTTAATCATGCTAAGGAGAAATACTAGTATGCGTAAAGGCGAAGAGCT
GTTCACTGGTGTCGTCCCTATTCTGGTGGAACTGGATGGTGATGTCAACGGTCATAAGTTTTCCGTGCGT
GGCGAGGGTGAAGGTGACGCAACTAATGGTAAACTGACGCTGAAGTTCATCTGTACTACTGGTAAACTGC
CGGTACCTTGGCCGACTCTGGTAACGACGCTGACTTATGGTGTTCAGTGCTTTGCTCGTTATCCGGACCA
