>Addgene plasmid #72318 | pCH116 | addgene partial sequence | sequence record 138622 | KanR2-F 5'-GAACTGCCTCGGTGAGTTTT-3'
TGGTATTGATAATCCTGATATGAATAAATTGCAGTTTCATTTGATGCTCGATGAGTTTTTCTAAGAATTA
ATTCATGAGCGGATACATATTTGAATGTATTTAGAAAAATAAACAAATAGGGGTTCCGCGCACATTTCCC
CGGCTAGCTAGGAAATAATAAAAAAGCCGGATTAATAATCTGGCTTTTTATATTCTCTCTCTAGTATATA
AACGCAGAAAGGCCCACCCGAAGGTGAGCCAGTGTGAGACAGCGGTGCGGACTGTTGTAACTCAGAATAA
GAAATGAGGCCGCTCATGGCGTTGACTCTCAGTCATAGTATCGTGGTATCACCGGTTGGTTCCACTCTCT
GTTGCGGGCAACTTCAGCAGCACGTAGGGGAAGCTTCATCATTTGTACAGTTCATCCATACCATGCGTGA
TGCCCGCTGCGGTTACGAACTCCAGCAGAACCATATGATCGCGTTTCTCGTTCGGATCTTTAGACAGAAC
GCTTTGGTAGCTCAGATAGTGATTGTCTGGCAGCAGAACAGGACCATCACCGATTGGAGTGTTTTGCTGG
TAGTGATCAGCCAGCTGCACGCTGCCATCCTCCACGTTGTGGCGAATTTTAAAATTCGCTTTAATGCCAT
TTTTTTGTTTATCGGCGGTGATGTAAACATTGTGGCTGTTAAAATTGTATTCCAGCTTATGGCCCAGGAT
ATTGCCGTCTTCTTTAAAGTCAATGCCTTTCAGCTCAATGCGGTTTACCAGGGTATCGCCTTCAAATTT
